>Addgene plasmid #84538 | pUC118-FLIP-Puro | depositor partial sequence | sequence record 161615 | pUC118-FLIP-Puro sequence 1931 bps
GTAAGTATCAAAGATCTGGCGCGCCATAACTTCGTATAGTACACATTATACGAAGTTATGGCTAAGCTTT
GTGCCATGCCATTGATGCTAGCACAGCCTGAATGGATAACTTCGTATAGGATACCTTATACGAAGTTATG
TCGACAGACATGATAAGATACATTGATGAGTTTGGACAAACCACAACTAGAATGCAGTGAAAAAAATGCT
TTATTTGTGAAATTTGTGATGCTATTGCTTTATTTGTAACCATTATAAGCTGCAATTAACAAGTGCCATA
GAGCCCACCGCATCCCCAGCATGCCTGCTATTGTCTTCCCAATCCTCCCCCTTGCTGTCCTGCCCCACCC
CACCCCCCAGAATAGAATGACACCTACTCAGACAATGCGATGCAATTTCCTCATTTTATTAGGAAAGGAC
AGTGGGAGTGGCACCTTCCAGGGTCAAGGAAGGCACGGGGGAGGGGCAAACAACAGATGGCTGGCAACTA
GAAGGCACATCAGGAATTCAGGCACCGGGCTTGCGGGTCATGCACCAGGTGCGCGGTCCTTCGGGCACCT
CGACGTCGGCGGTGACGGTGAAGCCGAGCCGCTCGTAGAAGGGGAGGTTGCGGGGCGCGGAGGTCTCCAG
GAAGGCGGGCACCCCGGCGCGCTCGGCCGCCTCCACTCCGGGGAGCACGACGGCGCTGCCCAGACCCTTG
CCCTGGTGGTCGGGCGAGACGCCGACGGTGGCCAGGAACCACGCGGGCTCCTTGGGCCGGTGCGGCGCCA
GGAGGCCTTCCATCTGTTGCTGCGCGGCCAGCCGGGAACCGCTCAACTCGGCCATGCGCGGGCCGATCTC
GGCGAACACCGCCCCCGCTTCGACGCTCTCCGGCGTGGTCCAGACCGCCACCGCGGCGCCGTCGTCCGCG
ACCCACACCTTGCCGATGTCGAGCCCGACGCGCGTGAGGAAGAGTTCTTGCAGCTCGGTGACCCGCTCGA
TGTGGCGGTCCGGATCGACGGTGTGGCGCGTGGCGGGGTAGTCGGCGAACGCGGCGGCGAGGGTGCGTAC
GGCCCTGGGGACGTCGTCGCGGGTGGCGAGGCGCACCGTGGGCTTGTACTCGGTCATGGTACCCACCTGA
GGGAGGGAAAATAGACCAATAGGCAGAGAGAGTCAGTGCCTATCAGAAACCCAAGAGTCTTCTCTGTCTC
CACGTGCCCAGTTTCTATTGGTCTCCTTAAACCTGTCTTGTAACCTCTAGATAACTTCGTATAATGTGTA
CTATACGAAGTTATCGATGGCTGTCGAAAGGCCCGGAGATGAGGAAGAGGAGAACAGCGCGGCAGACGTG
CGCTTTTGAAGCGTGCAGAATGCCGGGCCTCCGGAGGACCTTCGGGCGCCCGCCCCGCCCCTGAGCCCGC
CCCTGAGCCCGCCCCCGGACCCACCCCTTCCCAGCCTCTGAGCCCAGAAAGCGAAGGAGCAAAGCTGCTA
TTGGCCGCTGCCCCAAAGGCCTACCCGCTTCCATTGCTCAGCGGTGCTGTCCATCTGCACGAGACTAGTG
AGACGTGCTACTTCCATTTGTCACGTCCTGCACGACGCGAGCTGCGGGGCGGGGGGGAACTTCCTGACTA
GGGGAGGAGTAGAAGGTGGCGCGAAGGGGCCACCAAAGAACGGAGCCGGTTGGCGCCTACCGGTGGATGT
GGAATGTGTGCGAGGCCAGAGGCCACTTGTGTAGCGCCAAGTGCCCAGCGGGGCTGCTAAAGCGCATGCT
CCAGACTGCCTTGGGAAAAGCGCCTCCCCTACCCGGGTGAGGCGGCCGCGGTTACAAGACAGGTTTAAGG
AGACCAATAGAAACTGGGCATGTGGAGACAGAGAAGACTCTTGGGTTTCTGATAGGCACTGACATAACTT
CGTATAAGGTATCCTATACGAAGTTATTTTCCCTCCCTTAG
