>Addgene plasmid #84538 | pUC118-FLIP-Puro | addgene partial sequence | sequence record 164413 | L4440 5'-AGCGAGTCAGTGAGCGAG-3'
CCGCCTCTCCCCGCGCGTTGGCCGATTCATTAATGCAGCTGGCACGACAGGTTTCCCGACTGGAAAGCGG
GCAGTGAGCGCAACGCAATTAATGTGAGTTAGCTCACTCATTAGGCACCCCAGGCTTTACACTTTATGCT
TCCGGCTCGTATGTTGTGTGGAATTGTGAGCGGATAACAATTTCACACAGGAAACAGCTATGACCATGAT
TACGAATTCGAGCTCGGTACCCGGGGATCCTCTAGAGTCGTGTGAAGAGCGCGATCGCGTTTAAACGCTC
TTCAGTAAGTATCAAAGATCTGGCGCGCCATAACTTCGTATAGTACACATTATACGAAGTTATGGCTAAG
CTTTGTGCCATGCCATTGATGCTAGCACAGCCTGAATGGATAACTTCGTATAGGATACCTTATACGAAGT
TATGTCGACAGACATGATAAGATACATTGATGAGTTTGGACAAACCACAACTAGAATGCAGTGAAAAAAA
TGCTTTATTTGTGAAATTTGTGATGCTATTGCTTTATTTGTAACCATTATAAGCTGCAATTAACAAGTGC
CATAGAGCCCACCGCATCCCCAGCATGCCTGCTATTGTCTTCCCAATCCTCCCCCTTGCTGTCCTGCCCC
ACCCCACCCCCCAGAATAGAATGACACCTACTCAGACAATGCGATGCAATTTCCTCATTTTATTAGGAAA
GGACAGTGGGAGTGGCACCTTCCAGGGTCAAGGAAGGCACGGGGGAGGGGCAAACAACAGATGGCTGGCA
ACTAGAAGGCACATCAGGAATTCAGGCACCGGGCTTGCGGGTCATGCACCAGGTGCGCGGTCCTTCGGGC
ACCTCGACGTCGGCGGTGACGGTGAAGCCGAGCCGCTCGTAGAAGGGGAGGTTGCGGGGCGCGGAGGTCT
CCAGGAAGGCGGGCACCCCGGCGCGCTCGGCCGCCTCCACTCCGGGGAGCACGACGG
