>Addgene plasmid #84538 | pUC118-FLIP-Puro | addgene partial sequence | sequence record 165882 | puro-variant-R 5'-gtgggcttgtactcggtcat-3'
ACCAATAGGCAGAGAGAGTCAGTGCCTATCAGAAACCCAAGAGTCTTCTCTGTCTCCACGTGCCCAGTTT
CTATTGGTCTCCTTAAACCTGTCTTGTAACCTCTAGATAACTTCGTATAATGTGTACTATACGAAGTTAT
CGATGGCTGTCGAAAGGCCCGGAGATGAGGAAGAGGAGAACAGCGCGGCAGACGTGCGCTTTTGAAGCGT
GCAGAATGCCGGGCCTCCGGAGGACCTTCGGGCGCCCGCCCCGCCCCTGAGCCCGCCCCTGAGCCCGCCC
CCGGACCCACCCCTTCCCAGCCTCTGAGCCCAGAAAGCGAAGGAGCAAAGCTGCTATTGGCCGCTGCCCC
AAAGGCCTACCCGCTTCCATTGCTCAGCGGTGCTGTCCATCTGCACGAGACTAGTGAGACGTGCTACTTC
CATTTGTCACGTCCTGCACGACGCGAGCTGCGGGGCGGGGGGGAACTTCCTGACTAGGGGAGGAGTAGAA
GGTGGCGCGAAGGGGCCACCAAAGAACGGAGCCGGTTGGCGCCTACCGGTGGATGTGGAATGTGTGCGAG
GCCAGAGGCCACTTGTGTAGCGCCAAGTGCCCAGCGGGGCTGCTAAAGCGCATGCTCCAGACTGCCTTGG
GAAA
