>Addgene plasmid #84538 | pUC118-FLIP-Puro | addgene partial sequence | sequence record 165883 | M13-F20 5'-TGTAAAACGACGGCCAGT-3'
TTATGAGAGCGCGATCGCGTTTAAACGCTCTTCACTAAGGGAGGGAAAATAACTTCGTATAGGATACCTT
ATACGAAGTTATGTCAGTGCCTATCAGAAACCCAAGAGTCTTCTCTGTCTCCACATGCCCAGTTTCTATT
GGTCTCCTTAAACCTGTCTTGTAACCGCGGCCGCCTCACCCGGGTAGGGGAGGCGCTTTTCCCAAGGCAG
TCTGGAGCATGCGCTTTAGCAGCCCCGCTGGGCACTTGGCGCTACACAAGTGGCCTCTGGCCTCGCACAC
ATTCCACATCCACCGGTAGGCGCCAACCGGCTCCGTTCTTTGGTGGCCCCTTCGCGCCACCTTCTACTCC
TCCCCTAGTCAGGAAGTTCCCCCCCGCCCCGCAGCTCGCGTCGTGCAGGACGTGACAAATGGAAGTAGCA
CGTCTCACTAGTCTCGTGCAGATGGACAGCACCGCTGAGCAATGGAAGCGGGTAGGCCTTTGGGGCAGCG
GCCAATAGCAGCTTTGCTCCTTCGCTTTCTGGGCTCAGAGGCTGGGAAGGGGTGGGTCCGGGGGCGGGCT
CAGGGGCGGGCTCAGGGGCGGGGCGGGCGCCCGAAGGTCCTCCGGAGGCCCGGCATTCTGCACGCTTCAA
AAGCGCACGTCTGCCGCGCTGTTCTCCTCTTCCTCATCTCCGGGCCTTTCGACAGCCATCGATAACTTCG
TATAGTACACATTATACGAAGTTATCTAGAGGTTACAAGACAGGTTTAAGGAGACCAATAGAAACTGGGC
ACGTGGAGACAGAGAAGACTCTTGGGTTTCTGA
