[The description below was written by a language model from this plasmid's Addgene catalogue record.]
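Description:
pUC118-FLIP-Puro is a bacterial cloning plasmid built on the pUC118 backbone. It carries a synthetic 1,931 bp insert, the FLIP-Puro cassette, and is catalogued as a mouse targeting, Cre/Lox-type vector. It is propagated in E. coli under ampicillin selection. pUC118 is a standard pUC-family phagemid, so it would be expected to carry a pUC-type plasmid origin and a filamentous phage origin. No feature table accompanies the record to confirm these elements, and copy number is listed as unknown. Puromycin is the selectable marker for use in mammalian cells.

The depositor describes the plasmid as a mock vector for generating FLIP targeting vectors, so it serves as a template or starting scaffold rather than a finished targeting construct. No gene-specific homology arms are recorded; these would presumably be added around the cassette to direct it to a chosen locus. The associated publication concerns one-step generation of conditional and reversible gene knockouts. Together with the Cre/Lox classification, this suggests that the cassette is inserted into a target gene, integrants are recovered by puromycin selection, and later recombinase action switches the state of the allele.

The record does not describe the internal architecture of the cassette. The promoter driving puromycin resistance, the identity and orientation of the recombinase sites, and any splice or polyadenylation elements are all unstated, so the exact mechanism of the conditional switch cannot be given from this entry alone.
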