Addgene plasmid #84538: pUC118-FLIP-Puro
Purpose: a mock vector for generating FLIP targeting vectors
Depositing lab: Bon-Kyoung Koo. Depositing organization: University of Cambridge. Publication: One-step generation of conditional and reversible gene knockouts. Andersson-Rolf A, Mustata RC, Merenda A, Kim J, Perera S, Grego T, Andrews K, Tremble K, Silva JC, Fink J, Skarnes WC, Koo BK. Nat Methods. 2017 Jan 30. doi: 10.1038/nmeth.4156. PubMed 28135257.
Backbone
  Vector backbone: pUC118
  Backbone manufacturer: TAKARA
  Vector type: Mouse Targeting, Cre/Lox
  Selectable markers: Puromycin
Growth in bacteria
  Bacterial resistance: Ampicillin, 100 μg/mL
  Growth temperature: 37°C
  Growth strain: NEB Stable
  Growth instructions: suggested bacterial strain for expression is Stellar (HST08)
  Copy number: Unknown
Gene/Insert
  Gene/Insert name: FLIP - Puro
  Species: Synthetic
  Insert size (bp): 1931
Terms and licenses: Academic/Nonprofit Terms; Industry Terms: Not Available to Industry
How to cite: pUC118-FLIP-Puro was a gift from Bon-Kyoung Koo (Addgene plasmid # 84538 ; http://n2t.net/addgene:84538 ; RRID:Addgene_84538)
